Addgene plasmid #132028: pDONR221_SLC25A29
Purpose: Gateway entry clone with codon-optimized ORF sequence for subcloning into custom expression vectors
Depositing lab: RESOLUTE Consortium & Giulio Superti-Furga. Depositing organization: CeMM Research Center for Molecular Medicine. Publication: The RESOLUTE consortium: unlocking SLC transporters for drug discovery. Superti-Furga G, Lackner D, Wiedmer T, Ingles-Prieto A, Barbosa B, Girardi E, Goldmann U, Gurtl B, Klavins K, Klimek C, Lindinger S, Lineiro-Retes E, Muller AC, Onstein S, Redinger G, Reil D, Sedlyarov V, Wolf G, Crawford M, Everley R, ... Steppan CM. Nat Rev Drug Discov. 2020 Jul;19(7):429-430. doi: 10.1038/d41573-020-00056-6. PubMed 32265506.
Backbone
  Vector backbone: pDONR221
  Backbone manufacturer: Thermo Fisher Scientific
  Backbone size w/o insert (bp): 2550
  Vector type: Mammalian Expression
Growth in bacteria
  Bacterial resistance: Kanamycin, 50 μg/mL
  Growth temperature: 37°C
  Growth strain: Stbl3
  Copy number: High Copy
Gene/Insert
  Gene/Insert name: SLC25A29 (alt name: FLJ38975, C14orf69)
  Species: H. sapiens (human)
  Insert size (bp): 909
  Entrez Gene: SLC25A29 (a.k.a. CACL, C14orf69, FLJ38975)
  Cloning method: Gateway Cloning
  Sequencing primers: 5′ M13-fwd; 3′ M13-rev
Terms and licenses: Academic/Nonprofit Terms; Industry Terms
Depositor comments: For more information on the full Resolute plasmid collection, please see www.addgene.org/depositor-collections/re-solute/. Please provide your feedback on this plasmid to the RESOLUTE consortium by filling out their RESOLUTE repository feedback form: https://forms.office.com/Pages/ResponsePage.aspx?id=0e05yklzmkS7rjFGQL4N7z4feCLQvEJAmVcOCM_u885UN1JJRko0Ukg4TVQwNTZLOUxPQVJWT1NHUCQlQCN0PWcu
How to cite: pDONR221_SLC25A29 was a gift from RESOLUTE Consortium & Giulio Superti-Furga (Addgene plasmid # 132028 ; http://n2t.net/addgene:132028 ; RRID:Addgene_132028)
