[The description below was written by a language model from this plasmid's Addgene catalogue record and pLannotate feature annotations shown in this document.]
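Description:
pDONR221_SLC25A29 is a Gateway entry clone built on the pDONR221 backbone, carrying a codon-optimized open reading frame for human SLC25A29 (also known as C14orf69 or ORNT3). The sequenced plasmid is about 3.5 kb, consistent with a 909 bp insert in a roughly 2.55 kb backbone. It is propagated in E. coli as a high-copy plasmid through a ColE1/pUC-type origin and selected with kanamycin via the aph(3')-Ia resistance gene. Although the catalogue lists the vector type as mammalian expression, the feature table shows no eukaryotic promoter or polyadenylation signal, so the plasmid serves as a shuttle for the ORF and not as an expression construct in its own right.

The SLC25A29 coding sequence sits between attL1 and attL2 sites, which allows directional transfer into any attR-containing destination vector by an LR Clonase reaction, preserving orientation and reading frame. Upstream of attL1 lie the rrnB T1 and T2 transcription terminators, standard pDONR elements that shield the insert from read-through transcription in bacteria. A T7 promoter lies just beyond attL2, oriented back toward the insert, and M13 forward and reverse primer sites flank the cassette for sequence verification. The short annotated fragments of RSF ori, lacI and lacZα are probably backbone remnants or partial annotation matches, not functional parts. The encoded protein is a mitochondrial carrier that transports basic amino acids such as arginine and lysine, with lesser activity toward ornithine and histidine. The clone belongs to a large consortium collection of solute carrier ORFs intended for subcloning into custom expression vectors to study SLC transporters.
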