Features (pLannotate 1.2.2; 11 found; start..end, strand, type, name):
      1..125     +  rep_origin     RSF ori (fragment): Plasmids containing the RSF 1030 origin of replication can be propagated in E. coli cells that contain additional plasmids with compatible origins.
    127..219     +  CDS            lacI (fragment): lac repressor; lacI; The lac repressor binds to the lac operator to inhibit transcription in E. coli. This inhibition can be relieved by adding lactose or isopropyl-β-D-thiogalactopyranoside (IPTG).
    274..301     -  terminator     rrnB T2 terminator: transcription terminator T2 from the E. coli rrnB gene
    433..476     +  terminator     rrnB T1 terminator: Escherichia coli rrnB; transcription terminator T1 from the E. coli rrnB gene
    523..559     -  CDS            lacZα (fragment): LacZα fragment of β-galactosidase; lacZ fragment
    575..674     +  protein_bind   attL1: mutant version of attL; recombination site for the Gateway® LR reaction LR Clonase™
    680..1588    +  CDS            SLC25A29: MCATL_HUMAN - Also known as C14orf69, ORNT3. Experimental evidence at protein level: Swiss-Prot protein existence level 1. Transports arginine, lysine, homoarginine, methylarginine and, to a much lesser extent, ornithine and histidine (PubMed:24652292). Can restore ornithine transport in cells lacking the primary mitochondrial ornithine transporter SLC25A15 (PubMed:19287344). Does not transport carnitine nor acylcarnitines (PubMed:24652292). Functions by both counter-exchange and uniport mechanisms (PubMed:24652292). From Homo sapiens (Human).
   1590..1689    -  protein_bind   attL2: mutant version of attL; recombination site for the Gateway® LR reaction LR Clonase™
   1707..1725    -  promoter       T7 promoter: promoter for bacteriophage T7 RNA polymerase
   1859..2668    +  CDS            KanR: aminoglycoside phosphotransferase; aph(3')-Ia; confers resistance to kanamycin in bacteria or G418 (Geneticin®) in eukaryotes
   2815..3403    +  rep_origin     ori: high-copy-number ColE1/pMB1/pBR322/pUC origin of replication
>Addgene plasmid #132028 | pDONR221_SLC25A29 | addgene full sequence | sequence record 261089 | Addgene NGS Result
CATGTTCTTTCCTGCGTTATCCCCTGATTCTGTGGATAACCGTATTACCGCCTTTGAGTGAGCTGATACC
GCTCGCCGCAGCCGAACGACCGAGCGCAGCGAGTCAGTGAGCGAGGAAGCGGAAGAGCGCCCAATACGCA
AACCGCCTCTCCCCGCGCGTTGGCCGATTCATTAATGCAGCTGGCACGACAGGTTTCCCGACTGGAAAGC
GGGCAGTGAGCGCAACGCAATTAATACGCGTACCGCTAGCCAGGAAGAGTTTGTAGAAACGCAAAAAGGC
CATCCGTCAGGATGGCCTTCTGCTTAGTTTGATGCCTGGCAGTTTATGGCGGGCGTCCTGCCCGCCACCC
TCCGGGCCGTTGCTTCACAACGTTCAAATCCGCTCCCGGCGGATTTGTCCTACTCAGGAGAGCGTTCACC
GACAAACAACAGATAAAACGAAAGGCCCAGTCTTCCGACTGAGCCTTTCGTTTTATTTGATGCCTGGCAG
TTCCCTACTCTCGCGTTAACGCTAGCATGGATGTTTTCCCAGTCACGACGTTGTAAAACGACGGCCAGTC
TTAAGCTCGGGCCCCAAATAATGATTTTATTTTGACTGATAGTGACCTGTTCGTTGCAACACATTGATGA
GCAATGCTTTTTTATAATGCCAACTTTGTACAAAAAAGCAGGCTCCACCATGGCCCTGGACTTCCTGGCA
GGATGCGCAGGAGGAGTGGCAGGCGTGCTGGTGGGCCACCCTTTTGATACCGTGAAGGTGCGGCTGCAGG
TGCAGTCTGTGGAGAAGCCACAGTACAGAGGCACCCTGCACTGTTTCAAGTCCATCATCAAGCAGGAGTC
TGTGCTGGGCCTGTATAAGGGACTGGGAAGCCCTCTGATGGGACTGACCTTTATAAATGCTCTCGTGTTC
GGCGTGCAGGGCAATACACTGCGGGCCCTGGGACACGACTCCCCACTGAACCAGTTTCTGGCAGGAGCAG
CAGCAGGAGCAATCCAGTGCGTGATCTGCTGTCCAATGGAGCTGGCCAAGACCAGGCTGCAGCTGCAGGA
CGCAGGACCAGCACGCACATACAAGGGCTCCCTGGATTGTCTGGCCCAGATCTATGGACACGAGGGACTG
AGGGGAGTGAATAGGGGCATGGTGAGCACCCTGCTGAGGGAGACACCCTCCTTCGGCGTGTACTTTCTGA
CCTATGACGCACTGACACGGGCCCTGGGATGCGAGCCCGGCGATAGACTGCTGGTGCCTAAGCTGCTGCT
GGCAGGAGGCACCTCCGGAATCGTGTCTTGGCTGAGCACATACCCCGTGGACGTGGTGAAGTCTAGGCTG
CAGGCAGATGGACTGAGGGGAGCACCTCGGTACAGAGGCATCCTGGATTGCGTGCACCAGTCTTATAGGG
CAGAGGGATGGCGGGTGTTCACCAGAGGACTGGCAAGCACACTGCTGAGGGCATTCCCTGTGAACGCAGC
CACCTTTGCCACCGTGACAGTGGTGCTGACATATGCCCGGGGCGAGGAGGCCGGCCCAGAGGGCGAGGCC
GTGCCCGCCGCCCCTGCCGGCCCAGCCCTGGCCCAGCCCAGCTCCCTGGACCCAGCTTTCTTGTACAAAG
TTGGCATTATAAGAAAGCATTGCTTATCAATTTGTTGCAACGAACAGGTCACTATCAGTCAAAATAAAAT
CATTATTTGCCATCCAGCTGATATCCCCTATAGTGAGTCGTATTACATGGTCATAGCTGTTTCCTGGCAG
CTCTGGCCCGTGTCTCAAAATCTCTGATGTTACATTGCACAAGATAAAAATATATCATCATGAACAATAA
AACTGTCTGCTTACATAAACAGTAATACAAGGGGTGTTATGAGCCATATTCAACGGGAAACGTCGAGGCC
GCGATTAAATTCCAACATGGATGCTGATTTATATGGGTATAAATGGGCTCGCGATAATGTCGGGCAATCA
GGTGCGACAATCTATCGCTTGTATGGGAAGCCCGATGCGCCAGAGTTGTTTCTGAAACATGGCAAAGGTA
GCGTTGCCAATGATGTTACAGATGAGATGGTCAGACTAAACTGGCTGACGGAATTTATGCCTCTTCCGAC
CATCAAGCATTTTATCCGTACTCCTGATGATGCATGGTTACTCACCACTGCGATCCCCGGAAAAACAGCA
TTCCAGGTATTAGAAGAATATCCTGATTCAGGTGAAAATATTGTTGATGCGCTGGCAGTGTTCCTGCGCC
GGTTGCATTCGATTCCTGTTTGTAATTGTCCTTTTAACAGCGATCGCGTATTTCGTCTCGCTCAGGCGCA
ATCACGAATGAATAACGGTTTGGTTGATGCGAGTGATTTTGATGACGAGCGTAATGGCTGGCCTGTTGAA
CAAGTCTGGAAAGAAATGCATAAACTTTTGCCATTCTCACCGGATTCAGTCGTCACTCATGGTGATTTCT
CACTTGATAACCTTATTTTTGACGAGGGGAAATTAATAGGTTGTATTGATGTTGGACGAGTCGGAATCGC
AGACCGATACCAGGATCTTGCCATCCTATGGAACTGCCTCGGTGAGTTTTCTCCTTCATTACAGAAACGG
CTTTTTCAAAAATATGGTATTGATAATCCTGATATGAATAAATTGCAGTTTCATTTGATGCTCGATGAGT
TTTTCTAATCAGAATTGGTTAATTGGTTGTAACACTGGCAGAGCATTACGCTGACTTGACGGGACGGCGC
AAGCTCATGACCAAAATCCCTTAACGTGAGTTACGCGTCGTTCCACTGAGCGTCAGACCCCGTAGAAAAG
ATCAAAGGATCTTCTTGAGATCCTTTTTTTCTGCGCGTAATCTGCTGCTTGCAAACAAAAAAACCACCGC
TACCAGCGGTGGTTTGTTTGCCGGATCAAGAGCTACCAACTCTTTTTCCGAAGGTAACTGGCTTCAGCAG
AGCGCAGATACCAAATACTGTTCTTCTAGTGTAGCCGTAGTTAGGCCACCACTTCAAGAACTCTGTAGCA
CCGCCTACATACCTCGCTCTGCTAATCCTGTTACCAGTGGCTGCTGCCAGTGGCGATAAGTCGTGTCTTA
CCGGGTTGGACTCAAGACGATAGTTACCGGATAAGGCGCAGCGGTCGGGCTGAACGGGGGGTTCGTGCAC
ACAGCCCAGCTTGGAGCGAACGACCTACACCGAACTGAGATACCTACAGCGTGAGCTATGAGAAAGCGCC
ACGCTTCCCGAAGGGAGAAAGGCGGACAGGTATCCGGTAAGCGGCAGGGTCGGAACAGGAGAGCGCACGA
GGGAGCTTCCAGGGGGAAACGCCTGGTATCTTTATAGTCCTGTCGGGTTTCGCCACCTCTGACTTGAGCG
TCGATTTTTGTGATGCTCGTCAGGGGGGCGGAGCCTATGGAAAAACGCCAGCAACGCGGCCTTTTTACGG
TTCCTGGCCTTTTGCTGGCCTTTTGCTCA
