>Addgene plasmid #132028 | pDONR221_SLC25A29 | depositor partial sequence | sequence record 253456 | Codon-optimized ORF of SLC25A29
ATGGCCCTGGACTTCCTGGCAGGATGCGCAGGAGGAGTGGCAGGCGTGCTGGTGGGCCACCCTTTTGATA
CCGTGAAGGTGCGGCTGCAGGTGCAGTCTGTGGAGAAGCCACAGTACAGAGGCACCCTGCACTGTTTCAA
GTCCATCATCAAGCAGGAGTCTGTGCTGGGCCTGTATAAGGGACTGGGAAGCCCTCTGATGGGACTGACC
TTTATAAATGCTCTCGTGTTCGGCGTGCAGGGCAATACACTGCGGGCCCTGGGACACGACTCCCCACTGA
ACCAGTTTCTGGCAGGAGCAGCAGCAGGAGCAATCCAGTGCGTGATCTGCTGTCCAATGGAGCTGGCCAA
GACCAGGCTGCAGCTGCAGGACGCAGGACCAGCACGCACATACAAGGGCTCCCTGGATTGTCTGGCCCAG
ATCTATGGACACGAGGGACTGAGGGGAGTGAATAGGGGCATGGTGAGCACCCTGCTGAGGGAGACACCCT
CCTTCGGCGTGTACTTTCTGACCTATGACGCACTGACACGGGCCCTGGGATGCGAGCCCGGCGATAGACT
GCTGGTGCCTAAGCTGCTGCTGGCAGGAGGCACCTCCGGAATCGTGTCTTGGCTGAGCACATACCCCGTG
GACGTGGTGAAGTCTAGGCTGCAGGCAGATGGACTGAGGGGAGCACCTCGGTACAGAGGCATCCTGGATT
GCGTGCACCAGTCTTATAGGGCAGAGGGATGGCGGGTGTTCACCAGAGGACTGGCAAGCACACTGCTGAG
GGCATTCCCTGTGAACGCAGCCACCTTTGCCACCGTGACAGTGGTGCTGACATATGCCCGGGGCGAGGAG
GCCGGCCCAGAGGGCGAGGCCGTGCCCGCCGCCCCTGCCGGCCCAGCCCTGGCCCAGCCCAGCTCCCTG
